>Addgene plasmid #187434 | TEG +H122D | addgene full sequence | sequence record 374324 | Addgene NGS Result
TTCTCTGTCACAGAATGAAAATTTTTCTGTCATCTCTTCGTTATTAATGTTTGTAATTGACTGAATATCA
ACGCTTATTTGCAGCCTGAATGGCGAATGGG
[124 nt withheld, positions 102-225]
C
[91 nt withheld, positions 227-317]
A
[49 nt withheld, positions 319-367]
CCTTTGACGTTGGAGTCCACGTTCTT
[37 nt withheld, positions 394-430]
ACCCTATCTCGGTCTATTCTTTTGATTTATAAGGGATTTTGCCGATTTCGGCCTATTGGTTAAAAAATGA
GCTGATTTAACAAAAATTTAACGCGAATTTTAACAAAATATTAACGCTTACAATTTAGGTGGCACTTTTC
GGGGAAATGTGCGCGGAACCCCTATTTGTTTATTTTTCTAAATACATTCAAATATGTATCCGCTCATGAG
ACAATAACCCTGATAAATGCTTCAATAATATTGAAAAAGGAAGAGTATGAGTATTCAACATTTCCGTGTC
GCCCTTATTCCCTTTTTTGCGGCATTTTGCCTTCCTGTTTTTGCTCACCCAGAAACGCTGGTGAAAGTAA
AAGATGCTGAAGATCAGTTGGGTGCACGAGTGGGTTACATCGAACTGGATCTCAACAGCGGTAAGATCCT
TGAGAGTTTTCGCCCCGAAGAACGTTTTCCAATGATGAGCACTTTTAAAGTTCTGCTATGTGGCGCGGTA
TTATCCCGTATTGACGCCGGGCAAGAGCAACTCGGTCGCCGCATACACTATTCTCAGAATGACTTGGTTG
AGTACTCACCAGTCACAGAAAAGCATCTTACGGATGGCATGACAGTAAGAGAATTATGCAGTGCTGCCAT
AACCATGAGTGATAACACTGCGGCCAACTTACTTCTGACAACGATCGGAGGACCGAAGGAGCTAACCGCT
TTTTTGCACAACATGGGGGATCATGTAACTCGCCTTGATCGTTGGGAACCGGAGCTGAATGAAGCCATAC
CAAACGACGAGCGTGACACCACGATGCCTGTAGCAATGGCAACAACGTTGCGCAAACTATTAACTGGCGA
ACTACTTACTCTAGCTTCCCGGCAACAATTAATAGACTGGATGGAGGCGGATAAAGTTGCAGGACCACTT
CTGCGCTCGGCCCTTCCGGCTGGCTGGTTTATTGCTGATAAATCTGGAGCCGGTGAGCGTGGGTCTCGCG
GTATCATTGCAGCACTGGGGCCAGATGGTAAGCCCTCCCGTATCGTAGTTATCTACACGACGGGGAGTCA
GGCAACTATGGATGAACGAAATAGACAGATCGCTGAGATAGGTGCCTCACTGATTAAGCATTGGTAACTG
TCAGACCAAGTTTACTCATATATACTTTAGATTGATTTAAAACTTCATTTTTAATTTAAAAGGATCTAGG
TGAAGATCCTTTTTGATAATCTCATGACCAAAATCCCTTAACGTGAGTTTTCGTTCCACTGAGCGTCAGA
CCCCGTAGAAAAGATCAAAGGATCTTCTTGAGATCCTTTTTTTCTGCGCGTAATCTGCTGCTTGCAAACA
AAAAAACCACCGCTACCAGCGGTGGTTTGTTTGCCGGATCAAGAGCTACCAACTCTTTTTCCGAAGGTAA
CTGGCTTCAGCAGAGCGCAGATACCAAATACTGTTCTTCTAGTGTAGCCGTAGTTAGGCCACCACTTCAA
GAACTCTGTAGCACCGCCTACATACCTCGCTCTGCTAATCCTGTTACCAGTGGCTGCTGCCAGTGGCGAT
AAGTCGTGTCTTACCGGGTTGGACTCAAGACGATAGTTACCGGATAAGGCGCAGCGGTCGGGCTGAACGG
GGGGTTCGTGCACACAGCCCAGCTTGGAGCGAACGACCTACACCGAACTGAGATACCTACAGCGTGAGCT
ATGAGAAAGCGCCACGCTTCCCGAAGGGAGAAAGGCGGACAGGTATCCGGTAAGCGGCAGGGTCGGAACA
GGAGAGCGCACGAGGGAGCTTCCAGGGGGAAACGCCTGGTATCTTTATAGTCCTGTCGGGTTTCGCCACC
TCTGACTTGAGCGTCGATTTTTGTGATGCTCGTCAGGGGGGCGGAGCCTATGGAAAAACGCCAGCAACGC
GGCCTTTTTACGGTTCCTGGCCTTTTGCTGGCCTTTTGCTCACATGTTCTTTCCTGCGTTATCCCCTGAT
TCTGTGGATAACCGTATTACCGCCTTTGAGTGAGCTGATACCGCTCGCCGCAGCCGAACGACCGAGCGCA
GCGAGTCAGTGAGCGAGGAAGCGGAAGAGCGCCTGATGCGGTATTTTCTCCTTACGCATCTGTGCGGTAT
TTCACACCGCATAGACCAGCCGCGTAACCTGGCAAAATCGGTTACGGTTGAGTAATAAATGGATGCCCTG
CGTAAGCGGGTGTGGGCGGACAATAAAGTCTTAAACTGAACAAAATAGATCTAAACTATGACAATAAAGT
CTTAAACTAGACAGAATAGTTGTAAACTGAAATCAGTCCAGTTATGCTGTGAAAAAGCATACTGGACTTT
TGTTATGGCTAAAGCAAACTCTTCATTTTCTGAAGTGCAAATTGCCCGTCGTATTAAAGAGGGGCGTGGC
CAAGGGCATGGTAAAGACTATATTCGCGGCGTTGTGACAATTTACCGAACAACTCCGCGGCCGGGAAGCC
GATCTCGGCTTGAACGAATTGTTAGGTGGCGGTACTTGGGTCGATATCAAAGTGCATCACTTCTTCCCGT
ATGCCCAACTTTGTATAGAGAGCCACTGCGGGATCGTCACCGTAATCTGCTTGCACGTAGATCACATAAG
CACCAAGCGCGTTGGCCTCATGCTTGAGGAGATTGATGAGCGCGGTGGCAATGCCCTGCCTCCGGTGCTC
GCCGGAGACTGCGAGATCATAGATATAGATCTCACTACGCGGCTGCTCAAACTTGGGCAGAACGTAAGCC
GCGAGAGCGCCAACAACCGCTTCTTGGTCGAAGGCAGCAAGCGCGATGAATGTCTTACTACGGAGCAAGT
TCCCGAGGTAATCGGAGTCCGGCTGATGTTGGGAGTAGGTGGCTACGTCTCCGAACTCACGACCGAAAAG
ATCAAGAGCAGCCCGCATGGATTTGACTTGGTCAGGGCCGAGCCTACATGTGCGAATGATGCCCATACTT
GAGCCACCTAACTTTGTTTTAGGGCGACTGCCCTGCTGCGTAACATCGTTGCTGCTGCGTAACATCGTTG
CTGCTCCATAACATCAAACATCGACCCACGGCGTAACGCGCTTGCTGCTTGGATGCCCGAGGCATAGACT
GTACAAAAAAACAGTCATAACAAGCCATGAAAACCGCCACTGCGCCGTTACCACCGCTGCGTTCGGTCAA
GGTTCTGGACCAGTTGCGTGAGCGCATACGCTACTTGCATTACAGTTTACGAACCGAACAGGCTTATGTC
AACTGGGTTCGTGCCTTCATCCGTTTCCACGGTGTGCGTCACCCGGCAACCTTGGGCAGCAGCGAAGTCG
AGGCATTTCTGTCCTGGCTGGCGAACGAGCGCAAGGTTTCGGTCTCCACGCATCGTCAGGCATTGGCGGC
CTTGCTGTTCTTCTACGGCAAGGTGCTGTGCACGGATCTGCCCTTGCTTCAGGAGATCGGTAGACCTCGG
CCGTCGCGGCGCTTGCCGGTGGTGCTGACCCCGGATGAAGTGGTTCGCATCCTCGGTTTTCTGGAAGGCG
AGCATCGTTTGTTCGCCCAGGACTCTAGCTATAGTTCTAGTGGTTGGCTACGTACCCGTAGTGGCTATGG
CAGGGCTTGCCGCCCCGACGTTGGCTGCGAGCCCTGGGCCTTCACCCGAACTTGGGGGTTGGGGTGGGGA
AAAGGAAGAAACGCGGGCGTATTGGTCCCAATGGGGTCTCGGTGGGGTATCGACAGAGTGCCAGCCCTGG
GACCGAACCCCGCGTTTATGAACAAACGACCCAACACCCGTGCGTTTTATTCTGTCTTTTTATTGCCGTC
ATAGCGCGGGTTCCTTCCGGTATTGTCTCCTTCCGTGTTTCAGTTAGCCTCCCCCATCTCCCGGTACCGC
ATGCTCAGCTGGTTCTAATCTCAAATTTCATATCAAAACGTCCCTGGAAACGATCTTTGTCACTGTAGTG
GATATTCTGACCATAGGCCTTGCATTCGATGCGCACCTCCACGTCAGTTGTCAGGTTGGTGAACTGCACT
GCTATAAGGGGCTGGAGGTATTTAGGCTGGAGGAGCTTGCCGTAATATGGGTAGTACTGTAGAGGGAAGC
CGCCGAATTTACCCAAGCCATAGTATTCCACTGGGCCAATTTTGTCAACATCTTCCTCTTTCTTTGCTGT
GCAGAGAATTGGAATAATATAGCTGTTATAAGTTGCCTGCAGCTCAGATGGGAGGGAATCATTTGAAGGA
GGCTTAGGGACGAAGCCCAGAATCCTGTTGAGTTTGATGATGACACATGGCTTGCCAAGTTGGTAACCAA
ATGTAGGGTCCTGTAACCCAGAGCAGTTGTCTAGCCACTCGCGGAAGAACCTGCAGGAAGTAATCTTGCC
TAGAGAGGGATCGGAATCTTTTTCTCTGGGGGCAGAAGGCTGAGTGTCACAAGTCTCAAACTCCATGTCT
TTTTCATCCTGTTGATCTTTATTGTAAGGCTTCAGGAAACTGTCAAGCATCTTTACGTATTTTTGGTATG
TGCTGGGGTCATTGGGGTTGAAGGAAATTTCCATTTTAAGTACCTGGGGGATATTTGTCAATCCTGGGGG
TGCCACTCGGTCTTGATATTTGGGCCGGAATTCGCTGACAGTGAGCAGCATGACTTGGATGGTCCCGATG
AAGATGCCAGCCAGACAGCCATAGAAGATCACGTAGAAGAGAAGGATCTTAAACCAACTGCCTCCGGTTC
TCCCGAGAAATTCCTTCTTCTCTGAGTTCCAGATAAATTTCTTCCAATTGCCATCCCCTTCCTTCGCTTT
CCCGCGAGCCATCTCGAGATCCCGGGTGATCAAGTCTTCGTCGAGTGATTGTAAATAAAATGTAATTTAC
AGTATAGTATTTTAATTAATATACAAATGATTTGATAATAATTCTTATTTAACTATAATATATTGTGTTG
GGTTGAATTAAAGGTCCGTATACTCCGGAATATTAATAGATCATGGAGATAATTAAAATGATAACCATCT
CGCAAATAAATAAGTATTTTACTGTTTTCGTAACAGTTTTGTAATAAAAAAACCTATAAATATTCCGGAT
TATTCATACCGTCCCACCATCGGGCGCGGATCCCGGTCCGAAGCGCGCGGAATTCAAAGGCCTACGTCGA
CGAGCTCACCTATAGGGCGAATTGGCGGAAGGCCGTCAAGGCCGCATGTCGACATGGGCAAAGGGACTGG
ACGTGACAAGTATGAGCCTGCAGCTACATCTGAGCATGGAGCCAAAAAGAAAAAGGGGAAGAAGGAAAAG
GATATGGATGAACTGAAAAAGGAAGTTCAACTGGATGATCACAAACTCAGCCTTGACGAACTCCATCACA
AATATGGAACAGACCTCAGCCGGGGTCTGACTCCTGCAAGGGCTGCTGAGATTTTGGCTCGTGATGGTCC
CAATGCTCTCACTCCACCTCCCACAACACCAGAGTGGGTTAAATTCTGTCGGCAGCTATTTGGTGGTTTC
TCTCTTCTCTTATGGATTGGGGCAATCCTTTGTTTGCTGGCATATGGAATTCAAGCTGCAGCGGATGGGG
AACCTAACAATGATGATCTGTATCTGGGTGTTGTGCTTGCTGCTGTAGTCATCATAACTGGTTGTTTTTC
TTACTACCAAGAAGCAAAGAGTTCAAAGATCATGGAATCCTTCAAGAACATGGTGCCTCAACAAGCACTT
GTGATCCGAAATGGGGAAAAAATGAGCATCAATGCTGAAGGGGTGGTCGTTGGAGACCTGGTGGAGGTAA
AAGGAGGAGACAGAATCCCAGCTGACCTGAGGATCATTTCAGCTCATGGCTGCAAGGTGGACAATTCTTC
CCTCACGGGTGAATCAGAGCCTCAGACAAGATCTCCAGATTTCACCAATGAGAACCCTCTGGAAACGAGA
AATATTGCTTTCTTCTCTACTAACTGTGTTGAAGGAACAGCCCGTGGGATCGTCATTAACACTGGTGATC
GCACTGTAATGGGTCGCATTGCTACCCTGGCCTCGGGATTGGAAGGCGGGCAGACGCCTATTGCTGTGGA
GATTGAGCACTTTATCCACATCATTACTGGAGTTGCTGTATTCCTTGGTGTTTCCTTCTTCATCCTCTCA
CTGATCCTTGAGTACACTTGGTTGGAGGCTGTTATCTTTCTTATTGGTATCATTGTTGCCAACGTCCCAG
AAGGTCTGCTTGCTACAGTCACAGTATGCTTGACACTAACTGCCAAGCGCATGGCTCGTAAGAATTGCCT
TGTGAAGAATTTGGAAGCTGTAGAAACCCTGGGCTCCACATCTACAATTTGCTCTGACAAAACAGGGACC
TTGACTCAGAACCGCATGACAGTTGCTCACATGTGGTTTGATAACCAGATTCATGAGGCTGATACTACAG
AAAACCAGAGCGGTGCTTCCTTTGACAAGACATCTCCCACTTGGACTGCTTTAGCCAGAATTGCTGGACT
CTGTAACCGTGCTGTGTTCCAGGCTAACCAAGATAATGTTCCTATTCTGAAGAGGGCAGTGGCAGGTGAT
GCTTCTGAGTCTGCACTCCTCAAATGCATTGAACTGTGCTGCGGATCTGTCAAGGAATTAAGGGAGAAAA
ACCCGAAAGTGGTCGAGATACCATTCAACTCAACCAACAAATACCAGCTGTCCATCCACAATAATGCAAA
CTCATCAGAATCACGATACCTACTTGTGATGAAAGGAGCCCCAGAGAGAATCCTGGACCGTTGCAGTACT
ATCCTGATGCATGGAAAAGAGCAACCCTTAGATGAAGAGGCAAAAGATGCATTTCAGAATGCCTACCTAG
AATTGGGAGGCCTAGGGGAGAGAGTCTTAGGCTTTTGCCACCTGGCCCTGCCTGATGATCAGTTCCCCGA
AGGCTTCGAGTTTGACACAGATGATGTGAACTTCCCAGTAGAGAAGCTCTGTTTCGTTGGGCTGATTTCA
ATGATTGACCCTCCCCGTGCTGCTGTGCCTGATGCTGTTGGCAAATGCAGGAGTGCCGGAATAAAGGTTA
TTATGGTGACTGGAGACCATCCAATCACAGCTAAAGCTATTGCCAAGGGAGTTGGCATAATCTCTGAAGG
CAACGAGACTGTAGAAGACATCGCTCTTCGACTCAACATTCCTGTCAGCCAGGTCAATCCCAGGGATGCC
AAAGCCTGTGTTATTCATGGATCTGATTTGAAGGACATGACAAGTGAGCAGCTAGATGACATTCTGAGGC
ACCATACAGAAATAGTTTTTGCCAGGACATCTCCTCAACAGAAGCTTATAATTGTGGAAGGTTGCCAGCG
ACAGGGTGCTATTGTAGCTGTCACAGGTGATGGTGTCAATGATTCCCCTGCTTTAAAGAAAGCAGATATC
GGCGTTGCTATGGGCATTGCTGGATCTGATGTCTCCAAACAGGCAGCTGACATGATTCTGCTGGATGACA
ACTTTGCCTCTATTGTTACTGGAGTTGAAGAGGGTCGCCTGATTTTTGACAACCTGAAGAAGTCAATTGC
TTACACTTTGACTAGTAACATCCCTGAGATAACACCTTTTCTGATCTTCATAATTGCCAACATACCTCTG
CCACTGGGTACAGTCACCATCCTCTGCATTGATTTGGGCACTGATATGGTTCCTGCCATCTCTCTGGCAT
ATGAGCAAGCAGAAAGTGACATCATGAAGAGGCAGCCCAGAAATCCCAAGACTGACAAACTAGTAAATGA
AAGGTTGATCAGCATGGCTTACGGTCAAATCGGAATGATCCAAGCATTGGGAGGCTTCTTTGCATATTTC
GTAATCCTTGCAGAGAATGGCTTCTTGCCATCTTCTCTGTTAGGGATCAGAGTGGCATGGGATGACCGAT
GGATTAATGATGTAGAGGACAGTTATGGACAACAGTGGACTTATGAACAAAGAAAGATTGTGGAATTCAC
ATGTCACACGGCCTTTTTCGTTAGCATTGTGGTGGTGCAGTGGGCAGACTTGATTATCTGTAAGACCAGG
AGGAATTCTGTCTTCCAGCAAGGAATGAAGAACAAAATCTTAATATTTGGTCTCTTTGAAGAGACTGCCC
TGGCTGCCTTCCTCTCATATTGCCCTGGAATGGATGTTGCTTTGAGGATGTATCCTCTCAAGCCAACTTG
GTGGTTTTGTGCCTTCCCCTACTCTCTCCTCATTTTTGTGTATGACGAAGTGAGAAAACTCATTCTCAGA
CGCAGCCCTGGAGGCTGGGTGGAAAAGGAAACGTACTACTAAGCGGCCGCCTGGGCCTCATGGGCCTTCC
GCTCACTGCCCGCTTTCCAGTGCGGCCGCTTTCGAATCTAGAGCCTGCAGTCTCGACAAGCTTGTCGAGA
AGTACTAGAGGATCATAATCAGCCATACCACATTTGTAGAGGTTTTACTTGCTTTAAAAAACCTCCCACA
CCTCCCCCTGAACCTGAAACATAAAATGAATGCAATTGTTGTTGTTAACTTGTTTATTGCAGCTTATAAT
GGTTACAAATAAAGCAATAGCATCACAAATTTCACAAATAAAGCATTTTTTTCACTGCATTCTAGTTGTG
GTTTGTCCAAACTCATCAATGTATCTTATCATGTCTGGATCTGATCACTGCTTGAGCCTAGGAGATCCGA
ACCAGATAAGTGAAATCTAGTTCCAAACTATTTTGTCATTTTTAATTTTCGTATTAGCTTACGACGCTAC
ACCCAGTTCCCATCTATTTTGTCACTCTTCCCTAAATAATCCTTAAAAACTCCATTTCCACCCCTCCCAG
TTCCCAACTATTTTGTCCGCCCACAGCGGGGCATTTTTCTTCCTGTTATGTTTTTAATCAAACATCCTGC
CAACTCCATGTGACAAACCGTCATCTTCGGCTACTTT
Features (pLannotate 1.2.2; 18 found; start..end, strand, type, name):
     81..97      +  CDS            lacZα (fragment): LacZα fragment of β-galactosidase; lacZ fragment
    102..556     +  rep_origin     f1 ori (sequence partly withheld): f1 bacteriophage origin of replication; arrow indicates direction of (+) strand synthesis
    582..686     +  promoter       AmpR promoter: bla
    687..1547    +  CDS            AmpR: β-lactamase; bla; confers resistance to ampicillin, carbenicillin, and related antibiotics
   1718..2306    +  rep_origin     ori: high-copy-number ColE1/pMB1/pBR322/pUC origin of replication
   2492..2543    -  misc_feature   bom (fragment): basis of mobility region from pBR322
   2611..2835    -  mobile_element Tn7R: mini-Tn7 element (right end of the Tn7 transposon) Tn7
   2902..3435    -  CDS            GmR: gentamycin acetyltransferase; aacC1; confers resistance to gentamycin
   3624..3652    -  promoter       Pc promoter: intI1 (promoter lies within the coding sequence); class 1 integron promoter
   3630..3989    -  CDS            YPR2_ECOLX (fragment): Protein predicted: Swiss-Prot protein existence level 4. From Escherichia coli.
   4160..4208    -  polyA_signal   HSV TK poly(A) signal: herpes simplex virus thymidine kinase polyadenylation signal (Cole and Stacy, 1985)
   4288..5202    -  CDS            ATP1B1: AT1B1_CHICK - Experimental evidence at protein level: Swiss-Prot protein existence level 1. This is the non-catalytic component of the active enzyme, which catalyzes the hydrolysis of ATP coupled with the exchange of Na(+) and K(+) ions across the plasma membrane. The beta subunit regulates, through assembly of alpha/beta heterodimers, the number of sodium pumps transported to the plasma membrane. From Gallus gallus (Chicken).
   5237..5346    -  promoter       p10 promoter: baculovirus promoter for expression in insect cells
   5370..5461    +  promoter       polyhedrin promoter: polh from Autographa californica; promoter for the baculovirus polyhedrin gene
   5594..8659    +  CDS            ATP1A1: AT1A1_RABIT - Experimental evidence at protein level: Swiss-Prot protein existence level 1. This is the catalytic component of the active enzyme, which catalyzes the hydrolysis of ATP coupled with the exchange of sodium and potassium ions across the plasma membrane. This action creates the electrochemical gradient of sodium and potassium ions, providing the energy for active transport of various nutrients (By similarity). May contribute to blood-heart barrier properties of endocardial endothelium and may control cardiac performance via endothelial Na(+)/H(+) exchange (PubMed:11738066). From Or
   8771..8854    +  CDS            large T antigen (fragment): large T antigen from SV40 (simian virus 40)
   8877..9011    +  polyA_signal   SV40 poly(A) signal: SV40 polyadenylation signal
   9040..9205    -  mobile_element Tn7L: mini-Tn7 element (left end of the Tn7 transposon) Tn7
