[The description below was written by a language model from this plasmid's Addgene catalogue record and pLannotate feature annotations shown in this document.]
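Description:
TEG +H122D is a baculovirus donor plasmid built on the pFastBac Dual backbone for co-expressing both subunits of the Na,K-ATPase of the tegu lizard Tupinambis teguixin in insect cells. In bacteria it is maintained through a high-copy ColE1/pUC-type origin and selected with ampicillin (AmpR); an f1 origin is also present. The sequenced plasmid is about 9.3 kb.

The payload lies between the Tn7R and Tn7L ends of a mini-Tn7 element, together with a gentamicin resistance gene driven by the Pc integron promoter. This arrangement allows the whole cassette to be transposed into a baculovirus shuttle genome (bacmid) in a suitable E. coli host, with gentamicin marking the transposed segment; the recombinant bacmid is then used to generate virus for infecting insect cells. Within the element, two strong late baculoviral promoters sit back to back and fire in opposite directions. The polyhedrin (PH) promoter drives the catalytic alpha subunit ATP1A1 (about 3.07 kb), terminated by the SV40 polyadenylation signal. The p10 promoter drives the non-catalytic beta subunit ATP1B1 (about 0.92 kb), terminated by the HSV TK polyadenylation signal. The automated annotation labels these reading frames by their closest rabbit and chicken homologues, but the catalogue assigns both to the tegu. No epitope tags or reporters are annotated.

The alpha subunit carries a histidine-to-aspartate substitution, called H122D in the plasmid name but listed at position 128 in the mutation field, a difference the record does not explain. The associated publication concerns evolutionary constraints on toxin-resistant Na,K-ATPases, so the construct serves to produce the mutant alpha/beta pump in insect cells for comparison with other variants.
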