Addgene plasmid #187434: TEG +H122D
Purpose: Expresses Na,K-ATPase (ATP1A1 and ATP1B1 in pFastBac Dual vector) in insect cells
Depositing lab: Susanne Dobler. Depositing organization: Universitaet Hamburg. Publication: Constraints on the evolution of toxin-resistant Na,K-ATPases have limited dependence on sequence divergence. Mohammadi S, Herrera-Alvarez S, Yang L, Rodriguez-Ordonez MDP, Zhang K, Storz JF, Dobler S, Crawford AJ, Andolfatto P. PLoS Genet. 2022 Aug 16;18(8):e1010323. doi: 10.1371/journal.pgen.1010323. eCollection 2022 Aug. PubMed 35972957.
Backbone
  Vector backbone: pFastBac Dual
  Backbone manufacturer: Thermo Fisher (Invitrogen)
  Backbone size w/o insert (bp): 5238
  Vector type: Insect Expression
Growth in bacteria
  Bacterial resistance: Ampicillin, 100 μg/mL
  Growth temperature: 37°C
  Growth strain: DH5alpha
  Copy number: Unknown
Gene/Insert 1
  Gene/Insert name: ATP1A1
  Species: Tupinambis teguixin
  Insert size (bp): 3069
  Mutation: changed histidine at 128 to aspartic acid
  GenBank ID: MT928189
  Promoter: PH
  Cloning method: Gibson Cloning
  Sequencing primers: 5′ ATTCCGGATTATTCATACCGTCCCACCATCG; 3′ GTGGTATGGCTGATTATGATCCTCTAGTACTTCTC
Gene/Insert 2
  Gene/Insert name: ATP1B1
  Species: Tupinambis teguixin
  Insert size (bp): 918
  GenBank ID: ON168937
  Promoter: p10
  Cloning method: Restriction Enzyme; 5′ cloning site XhoI (unknown if destroyed); 3′ cloning site PaeI (unknown if destroyed)
  Sequencing primers: 5′ CGGGTTCCTTCCGGTATTGTCTCCTTC; 3′ ACGGACCTTTAATTCAACCCAACACAATATA
Terms and licenses: Academic/Nonprofit Terms; Industry Terms: Not Available to Industry
Depositor comments: Please visit https://doi.org/10.1101/2021.11.29.470343 for bioRxiv preprint.
How to cite: TEG +H122D was a gift from Susanne Dobler (Addgene plasmid # 187434 ; http://n2t.net/addgene:187434 ; RRID:Addgene_187434)
