>Addgene plasmid #187434 | TEG +H122D | depositor partial sequence | sequence record 363727 | ATP1B1 at p10 promoter
ATGGCTCGCGGGAAAGCGAAGGAAGGGGATGGCAATTGGAAGAAATTTATCTGGAACTCAGAGAAGAAGG
AATTTCTCGGGAGAACCGGAGGCAGTTGGTTTAAGATCCTTCTCTTCTACGTGATCTTCTATGGCTGTCT
GGCTGGCATCTTCATCGGGACCATCCAAGTCATGCTGCTCACTGTCAGCGAATTCCGGCCCAAATATCAA
GACCGAGTGGCACCCCCAGGATTGACAAATATCCCCCAGGTACTTAAAATGGAAATTTCCTTCAACCCCA
ATGACCCCAGCACATACCAAAAATACGTAAAGATGCTTGACAGTTTCCTGAAGCCTTACAATAAAGATCA
ACAGGATGAAAAAGACATGGAGTTTGAGACTTGTGACACTCAGCCTTCTGCCCCCAGAGAAAAAGATTCC
GATCCCTCTCTAGGCAAGATTACTTCCTGCAGGTTCTTCCGCGAGTGGCTAGACAACTGCTCTGGGTTAC
AGGACCCTACATTTGGTTACCAACTTGGCAAGCCATGTGTCATCATCAAACTCAACAGGATTCTGGGCTT
CGTCCCTAAGCCTCCTTCAAATGATTCCCTCCCATCTGAGCTGCAGGCAACTTATAACAGCTATATTATT
CCAATTCTCTGCACAGCAAAGAAAGAGGAAGATGTTGACAAAATTGGCCCAGTGGAATACTATGGCTTGG
GTAAATTCGGCGGCTTCCCTCTACAGTACTACCCATATTACGGCAAGCTCCTCCAGCCTAAATACCTCCA
GCCCCTTATAGCAGTGCAGTTCACCAACCTGACAACTGACGTGGAGGTGCGCATCGAATGCAAGGCCTAT
GGTCAGAATATCCACTACAGTGACAAAGATCGTTTCCAGGGACGTTTTGATATGAAATTTGAGATTAGAA
CCAGCTGA
